Addgene plasmid #31018: pFUS_B1
Depositing lab: Adam Bogdanove & Daniel Voytas. Depositing organization: University of Minnesota. Publication: Efficient design and assembly of custom TALEN and other TAL effector-based constructs for DNA targeting. Cermak T, Doyle EL, Christian M, Wang L, Zhang Y, Schmidt C, Baller JA, Somia NV, Bogdanove AJ, Voytas DF. Nucleic Acids Res. 2011 Jul;39(12):e82. doi: 10.1093/nar/gkr218 PubMed 21493687.
Backbone
  Vector backbone: pCR8
  Backbone manufacturer: Invitrogen
  Backbone size w/o insert (bp): 2447
Growth in bacteria
  Bacterial resistance: Spectinomycin, 50 μg/mL
  Growth temperature: 37°C
  Growth strain: DH5alpha
  Growth instructions: DH10B/LB+antibiotics
  Copy number: High Copy
Gene/Insert
  Gene/Insert name: LacZ + BsaI restriction sites
  Insert size (bp): 459
  Cloning method: Restriction Enzyme; 5′ cloning site AflII (not destroyed); 3′ cloning site XbaI (not destroyed)
  Sequencing primers: 5′ pCR8_F1 (ttgatgcctggcagttccct); 3′ pCR8_R1 (cgaaccgaacaggcttatgt)
Terms and licenses: Academic/Nonprofit Terms; Industry Terms: Not Available to Industry
How to cite: pFUS_B1 was a gift from Adam Bogdanove & Daniel Voytas (Addgene plasmid # 31018 ; http://n2t.net/addgene:31018 ; RRID:Addgene_31018)
