[The description below was written by a language model from this plasmid's Addgene catalogue record and pLannotate feature annotations shown in this document.]
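Description:
pFUS_B1 is a small, high-copy bacterial cloning vector built on the Invitrogen pCR8 backbone. It serves as an intermediate array-assembly plasmid in a Golden Gate system for building custom TAL effector and TALEN constructs. It is maintained in E. coli through a ColE1/pUC-type origin of replication. Selection is with spectinomycin, conferred by the aadA (SmR) aminoglycoside adenylyltransferase gene. In the annotation this gene sits downstream of a fragment of the class 1 integron Pc promoter and a short remnant of a gentamicin resistance gene. The rrnB T1 and T2 terminators from the pCR8 backbone lie on one side of the cloning region and help insulate it from read-through transcription.

The payload is a roughly 460 bp cassette, inserted between retained AflII and XbaI sites and described as lacZ plus BsaI restriction sites. The feature table shows a lacZα fragment with its CAP binding site, lac promoter and lac operator. It also shows T7 and T3 promoters and a piece of a pBluescript-type polylinker, which suggests the cassette came from a pBluescript-like source. The other short fragments (f1 ori, lacI, a second lacZα piece) appear to be leftovers rather than functional elements.

BsaI is a type IIS enzyme that cuts outside its recognition sequence. In Golden Gate cloning, digestion releases the lacZα cassette and leaves defined overhangs into which repeat modules can be ligated in order. Loss of lacZα then allows blue/white screening for recombinants. The record does not state the specific overhangs or how many repeat modules this member of the pFUS series accepts. The BsaI sites themselves are not annotated in the feature table.
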