Features (pLannotate 1.2.2; 16 found; start..end, strand, type, name):
     46..64      -  rep_origin     f1 ori (fragment): f1 bacteriophage origin of replication; arrow indicates direction of (+) strand synthesis
     69..224     -  CDS            lacZα (fragment): LacZα fragment of β-galactosidase; lacZ fragment
    232..250     +  promoter       T7 promoter: promoter for bacteriophage T7 RNA polymerase
    259..282     -  misc_feature   MCS (fragment): pBluescript multiple cloning site
    298..316     -  promoter       T3 promoter: promoter for bacteriophage T3 RNA polymerase
    361..377     -  protein_bind   lac operator: The lac repressor binds to the lac operator to inhibit transcription in E. coli. This inhibition can be relieved by adding lactose or isopropyl-β-D-thiogalactopyranoside (IPTG). lac repressor encoded by lacI
    385..415     -  promoter       lac promoter: promoter for the E. coli lac operon
    430..451     -  protein_bind   CAP binding site: CAP binding activates transcription in the presence of cAMP. E. coli catabolite activator protein
    629..652     +  promoter       Pc promoter (fragment): intI1 (promoter lies within the coding sequence); class 1 integron promoter
    828..884     +  CDS            GmR (fragment): gentamycin acetyltransferase; aacC1; confers resistance to gentamycin
    891..1682    +  CDS            SmR: aminoglycoside adenylyltransferase (Murphy, 1985); aadA; confers resistance to spectinomycin and streptomycin
   1775..2363    +  rep_origin     ori: high-copy-number ColE1/pMB1/pBR322/pUC origin of replication
   2546..2638    +  CDS            lacI (fragment): lac repressor; lacI; The lac repressor binds to the lac operator to inhibit transcription in E. coli. This inhibition can be relieved by adding lactose or isopropyl-β-D-thiogalactopyranoside (IPTG).
   2693..2720    -  terminator     rrnB T2 terminator: transcription terminator T2 from the E. coli rrnB gene
   2852..2895    +  terminator     rrnB T1 terminator: Escherichia coli rrnB; transcription terminator T1 from the E. coli rrnB gene
   2942..2978    -  CDS            lacZα (fragment): LacZα fragment of β-galactosidase; lacZ fragment
>Addgene plasmid #31018 | pFUS_B1 | depositor full sequence | sequence record 14216 | Author sequence
CGTCTCATGGCCTGACCCCGGACCAAGTGGTGGCTATCGAGACCGGCGCCGCTACAGGGCGCGTCCCATT
CGCCATTCAGGCTGCGCAACTGTTGGGAAGGGCGATCGGTGCGGGCCTCTTCGCTATTACGCCAGCTGGC
GAAAGGGGGATGTGCTGCAAGGCGATTAAGTTGGGTAACGCCAGGGTTTTCCCAGTCACGACGTTGTAAA
ACGACGGCCAGTGAGCGCGCGTAATACGACTCACTATAGGGCGAATTGGGTACCGGGCCCCCCCTCGAGG
TCCTCCAGCTTTTGTTCCCTTTAGTGAGGGTTAATTGCGCGCTTGGCGTAATCATGGTCATAGCTGTTTC
CTGTGTGAAATTGTTATCCGCTCACAATTCCACACAACATACGAGCCGGAAGCATAAAGTGTAAAGCCTG
GGGTGCCTAATGAGTGAGCTAACTCACATTAATTGCGTTGCGCTCACTGCCCGCTTTCCACCGGTGGTCT
CCCATGGCCTGACCCCGGACCAAGTGGTGGCTATCGAGACGTCTAGACCAGCCAGGACAGAAATGCCTCG
ACTTCGCTGCTACCCAAGGTTGCCGGGTGACGCACACCGTGGAAACGGATGAAGGCACGAACCCAGTGGA
CATAAGCCTGTTCGGTTCGTAAGCTGTAATGCAAGTAGCGTATGCGCTCACGCAACTGGTCCAGAACCTT
GACCGAACGCAGCGGTGGTAACGGCGCAGTGGCGGTTTTCATGGCTTGTTATGACTGTTTTTTTGGGGTA
CAGTCTATGCCTCGGGCATCCAAGCAGCAAGCGCGTTACGCCGTGGGTCGATGTTTGATGTTATGGAGCA
GCAACGATGTTACGCAGCAGGGCAGTCGCCCTAAAACAAAGTTAAACATTATGAGGGAAGCGGTGATCGC
CGAAGTATCGACTCAACTATCAGAGGTAGTTGGCGTCATCGAGCGCCATCTCGAACCGACGTTGCTGGCC
GTACATTTGTACGGCTCCGCAGTGGATGGCGGCCTGAAGCCACACAGTGATATTGATTTGCTGGTTACGG
TGACCGTAAGGCTTGATGAAACAACGCGGCGAGCTTTGATCAACGACCTTTTGGAAACTTCGGCTTCCCC
TGGAGAGAGCGAGATTCTCCGCGCTGTAGAAGTCACCATTGTTGTGCACGACGACATCATTCCGTGGCGT
TATCCAGCTAAGCGCGAACTGCAATTTGGAGAATGGCAGCGCAATGACATTCTTGCAGGTATCTTCGAGC
CAGCCACGATCGACATTGATCTGGCTATCTTGCTGACAAAAGCAAGAGAACATAGCGTTGCCTTGGTAGG
TCCAGCGGCGGAGGAACTCTTTGATCCGGTTCCTGAACAGGATCTATTTGAGGCGCTAAATGAAACCTTA
ACGCTATGGAACTCGCCGCCCGACTGGGCTGGCGATGAGCGAAATGTAGTGCTTACGTTGTCCCGCATTT
GGTACAGCGCAGTAACCGGCAAAATCGCGCCGAAGGATGTCGCTGCCGACTGGGCAATGGAGCGCCTGCC
GGCCCAGTATCAGCCCGTCATACTTGAAGCTAGACAGGCTTATCTTGGACAAGAAGAAGATCGCTTGGCC
TCGCGCGCAGATCAGTTGGAAGAATTTGTCCACTACGTGAAAGGCGAGATCACCAAGGTAGTCGGCAAAT
AACCCTCGAGCCACCCATGACCAAAATCCCTTAACGTGAGTTACGCGTCGTTCCACTGAGCGTCAGACCC
CGTAGAAAAGATCAAAGGATCTTCTTGAGATCCTTTTTTTCTGCGCGTAATCTGCTGCTTGCAAACAAAA
AAACCACCGCTACCAGCGGTGGTTTGTTTGCCGGATCAAGAGCTACCAACTCTTTTTCCGAAGGTAACTG
GCTTCAGCAGAGCGCAGATACCAAATACTGTCCTTCTAGTGTAGCCGTAGTTAGGCCACCACTTCAAGAA
CTCTGTAGCACCGCCTACATACCTCGCTCTGCTAATCCTGTTACCAGTGGCTGCTGCCAGTGGCGATAAG
TCGTGTCTTACCGGGTTGGACTCAAGACGATAGTTACCGGATAAGGCGCAGCGGTCGGGCTGAACGGGGG
GTTCGTGCACACAGCCCAGCTTGGAGCGAACGACCTACACCGAACTGAGATACCTACAGCGTGAGCATTG
AGAAAGCGCCACGCTTCCCGAAGGGAGAAAGGCGGACAGGTATCCGGTAAGCGGCAGGGTCGGAACAGGA
GAGCGCACGAGGGAGCTTCCAGGGGGAAACGCCTGGTATCTTTATAGTCCTGTCGGGTTTCGCCACCTCT
GACTTGAGCGTCGATTTTTGTGATGCTCGTCAGGGGGGCGGAGCCTATGGAAAAACGCCAGCAACGCGGC
CTTTTTACGGTTCCTGGCCTTTTGCTGGCCTTTTGCTCACATGTTCTTTCCTGCGTTATCCCCTGATTCT
GTGGATAACCGTATTACCGCCTTTGAGTGAGCTGATACCGCTCGCCGCAGCCGAACGACCGAGCGCAGCG
AGTCAGTGAGCGAGGAAGCGGAAGAGCGCCCAATACGCAAACCGCCTCTCCCCGCGCGTTGGCCGATTCA
TTAATGCAGCTGGCACGACAGGTTTCCCGACTGGAAAGCGGGCAGTGAGCGCAACGCAATTAATACGCGT
ACCGCTAGCCAGGAAGAGTTTGTAGAAACGCAAAAAGGCCATCCGTCAGGATGGCCTTCTGCTTAGTTTG
ATGCCTGGCAGTTTATGGCGGGCGTCCTGCCCGCCACCCTCCGGGCCGTTGCTTCACAACGTTCAAATCC
GCTCCCGGCGGATTTGTCCTACTCAGGAGAGCGTTCACCGACAAACAACAGATAAAACGAAAGGCCCAGT
CTTCCGACTGAGCCTTTCGTTTTATTTGATGCCTGGCAGTTCCCTACTCTCGCGTTAACGCTAGCATGGA
TGTTTTCCCAGTCACGACGTTGTAAAACGACGGCCAGTCTTAAG
