>Addgene plasmid #31018 | pFUS_B1 | addgene partial sequence | sequence record 35566 | 31018 with pCR8_F1 (ttgatgcctggcagttccct)
GTCACGACGTTGTAAAACGACGGCCAGTCTTAAGCGTCTCATGGCCTGACCCCGGACCAAGTGGTGGCTA
TCGAGACCGGCGCCGCTACAGGGCGCGTCCCATTCGCCATTCAGGCTGCGCAACTGTTGGGAAGGGCGAT
CGGTGCGGGCCTCTTCGCTATTACGCCAGCTGGCGAAAGGGGGATGTGCTGCAAGGCGATTAAGTTGGGT
AACGCCAGGGTTTTCCCAGTCACGACGTTGTAAAACGACGGCCAGTGAGCGCGCGTAATACGACTCACTA
TAGGGCGAATTGGGTACCGGGCCCCCCCTCGAGGTCCTCCAGCTTTTGTTCCCTTTAGTGAGGGTTAATT
GCGCGCTTGGCGTAATCATGGTCATAGCTGTTTCCTGTGTGAAATTGTTATCCGCTCACAATTCCACACA
ACATACGAGCCGGAAGCATAAAGTGTAAAGCCTGGGGTGCCTAATGAGTGAGCTAACTCACATTAATTGC
GTTGCGCTCACTGCCCGCTTTCCACCGGTGGTCTCCCATGGCCTGACCCCGGACCAAGTGGTGGCTATCG
AGACGTCTAGACCAGCCAGGACAGAAATGCCTCGACTTCGCTGCTACCCAAGGTTGCCGGGTGACGCACA
CCGTGGAAACGGATGAAGGCACGAACCCAGTGGACATAAGCCTGTTCGGTTCGTAA
